>Addgene plasmid #89399 | pSG5-mCALEBlong (aa 1-566) | addgene full sequence | sequence record 177416 | Addgene NGS Result
CGCCAGGGTTTTCCCAGTCACGACGTTGTAAAACGACGGCCAGTGAATTGTCGACTTCTGAGGCGGAAAG
AACCAGCTGTGGAATGTGTGTCAGTTAGGGTGTGGAAAGTCCCCAGGCTCCCCAGCAGGCAGAAGTATGC
AAAGCATGCATCTCAATTAGTCAGCAAGGAAAGTCCCCAGGCTCCCCAGCAGGCAGAAGTATGCAAAGCA
TGCATCTCAATTAGTCAGCAACCATAGTCCCGCCCCTAACTCCGCCCATCCCGCCCCTAACTCCGCCCAG
TTCCGCCCATTCTCCGCCCCATGGCTGACTAATTTTTTTTATTTATGCAGAGGCCGAGGCCGCCTCGGCC
TCTGAGCTATTCCAGAAGTAGTGAAGAGGCTTTTTTGGAGGCCTAGGCTTTTGCAAAAAGCTCCGGATCG
ATCCTGAGAACTTCAGGGTGAGTTTGGGGACCCTTGATTGTTCTTTCTTTTTCGCTATTGTAAAATTCAT
GTTATATGGAGGGGGCAAAGTTTTCAGGGTGTTGTTTAGAATGGGAAGATGTCCCTTGTATCACCATGGA
CCCTCATGATAATTTTGTTTCTTTCACTTTCTACTCTGTTGACAACCATTGTCTCCTCTTATTTTCTTTT
CATTTTCTGTAACTTTTTCGTTAAACTTTAGCTTGCATTTGTAACGAATTTTTAAATTCACTTTTGTTTA
TTTGTCAGATTGTAAGTACTTTCTCTAATCACTTTTTTTTCAAGGCAATCAGGGTATATTATATTGTACT
TCAGCACAGTTTTAGAGAACAATTGTTATAATTAAATGATAAGGTAGAATATTTCTGCATATAAATTCTG
GCTGGCGTGGAAATATTCTTATTGGTAGAAACAACTACATCCTGGTCATCATCCTGCCTTTCTCTTTATG
GTTACAATGATATACACTGTTTGAGATGAGGATAAAATACTCTGAGTCCAAACCGGGCCCCTCTGCTAAC
CATGTTCATGCCTTCTTCTTTTTCCTACAGCTCCTGGGCAACGTGCTGGTTATTGTGCTGTCTCATCATT
TTGGCAAAGAATTGTAATACGACTCACTATAGGGCGAATTCGCGCACCGGCAACAGCGGCAGGGGCTCCG
CGCAATGGGCCGAGCTGGAGGCGGGGGCCCGGACTGGGGGCCGCCGCCAGTGCTGCTGCTTCTGGGGGTC
ACGCTGGTGCTCACCGCTGGGGCCGTACCGGCACGGGAAACAGGCAGTGCGATCGAGGCTGAAGAGCTGG
TGAGGAGCAGCCTGGCATGGGAGTCACGTGCCAATGACACGCGGGAGGAAGCCGGCCTGCCAGCAGCTGG
GGAAGATGAGACCTCGTGGACAGAGCGGGGCAGTGAGATGGCTGCGGTGGGCCCTGGGGTCGGGCCAGAG
GAGGCACTAGAGGCATCGGCTGCAGTGACTGGCACTGCCTGGCTAGAGGCAGATGGCCCAGGCCTGGGTG
GAGTGACTGCAGAGGCTGGCAGTGGCGACGCCCAGACCCTTCCAGCTACGCTCCAGGCTCCTGATGAGGC
CCTTGGGTCATCTACAATGCCCCCTGCCATCCCTGAGGCTACTGAAACCAGTGGACCTCCCTCCCCTGCT
GTCCATGATAAGCCTAGTGTAGGCCCTGAACTCCCTAAAGAGATCCCCTTGGAGGTTCGGCTGAACCTGG
GAGGCAGCACACCAGAGCCCACTTTTCCCCTTCAGGGCACTCTCGAGACCCAACCAGCCTCAGATATAAT
TGACATTGATTACTTTGAAGGATTGGATAGTGAGGGTCGTGGTGCAGACATGGGCAGCTTCCCGGGGTCA
CCAGGAACCTCAGAAAATCACCCTGATACCGAAGGAGAGACCCCTTCCTGGAGCCTGCTTGATTTGTATG
ATGACTTCACCCCTTTTGATGAGTCTGATTTCTACCCCACCACATCCTTCTATGATGATTTGGAAGAGGA
GGAAGAAGAGGAGGAGGATAAGGATACAGTAGGAGGTGGAGACCTGGAAGATGAAAACGACCTTCTCCTG
CCCTCTCAAAAGCCTGGTGTGGGGCCTGGGACAGGACAGCCCAACAACCGGTGGCATGCTGTTCCCCCAC
AGCATACTCTGGGGATGGTACCTGGCAGCAGCATCTCTCTTAGGCCCCGCCCCGGAGATCCAGGCAAGGA
CCTGGCCTCAGGAGAAAATGGCACAGAGTGCCGAGTTGGCTTCGTCAGGCACAATGGCTCCTGCCGGTCA
GTCTGTGACCTCTTTCCGAGTTACTGTCACAACGGCGGCCAGTGCTACCTGGTGGAGAACATAGGGGCTT
TCTGCAGGTGTAACACCCAGGACTACATCTGGCACAAGGGGATGCGCTGTGAGTCCATCATCACGGACTT
CCAGGTGATGTGCGTGGCCGTTGGCTCGGCTGCTCTCGTGCTTCTCCTCCTGTTCATGATGACTGTGTTC
TTTGCCAAGAAGCTCTATCTGCTCAAGACTGAGAATACCAAGCTGCGGAGGACCAATAAATTCCGGACCC
CATCTGAGCTCCACAACGACAACTTCTCCCTCTCCACCATTGCCGAGGGCTCTCATCCAAATGTAAGGAA
ATTTTGCGACACTCCCCGTGTCTCCTCCCCCCATGCCCGTGCCTTGGCTCACTATGATAACATTGTCTGT
CAGGACGACCCCAGCGCTCCCCACAAAATCCAGGACCCTCTCAAGTCCCGCCTGAAGGAGGAAGAGTCCT
TTAACATCCAGAACTCCATGTCACCCAAACTTGAGGGTGGCAAAGGTGACCAGGATGACTTGGGGGTGAA
CTGTCTGCAGAATAACCTAACCTGAGACTGAGGATCCAGATCTTATTAAAGCAGAACTTGTTTATTGCAG
CTTATAATGGTTACAAATAAAGCAATAGCATCACAAATTTCACAAATAAAGCATTTTTTTCACTGCATTC
TAGTTGTGGTTTGTCCAAACTCATCAATGTATCTTATCATGTCTGGTCGACTCTAGACTCTTCCGCTTCC
TCGCTCACTGACTCGCTGCGCTCGGTCGTTCGGCTGCGGCGAGCGGTATCAGCTCACTCAAAGGCGGTAA
TACGGTTATCCACAGAATCAGGGGATAACGCAGGAAAGAACATGTGAGCAAAAGGCCAGCAAAAGGCCAG
GAACCGTAAAAAGGCCGCGTTGCTGGCGTTTTTCCATAGGCTCCGCCCCCCTGACGAGCATCACAAAAAT
CGACGCTCAAGTCAGAGGTGGCGAAACCCGACAGGACTATAAAGATACCAGGCGTTTCCCCCTGGAAGCT
CCCTCGTGCGCTCTCCTGTTCCGACCCTGCCGCTTACCGGATACCTGTCCGCCTTTCTCCCTTCGGGAAG
CGTGGCGCTTTCTCATAGCTCACGCTGTAGGTATCTCAGTTCGGTGTAGGTCGTTCGCTCCAAGCTGGGC
TGTGTGCACGAACCCCCCGTTCAGCCCGACCGCTGCGCCTTATCCGGTAACTATCGTCTTGAGTCCAACC
CGGTAAGACACGACTTATCGCCACTGGCAGCAGCCACTGGTAACAGGATTAGCAGAGCGAGGTATGTAGG
CGGTGCTACAGAGTTCTTGAAGTGGTGGCCTAACTACGGCTACACTAGAAGAACAGTATTTGGTATCTGC
GCTCTGCTGAAGCCAGTTACCTTCGGAAAAAGAGTTGGTAGCTCTTGATCCGGCAAACAAACCACCGCTG
GTAGCGGTGGTTTTTTTGTTTGCAAGCAGCAGATTACGCGCAGAAAAAAAGGATCTCAAGAAGATCCTTT
GATCTTTTCTACGGGGTCTGACGCTCAGTGGAACGAAAACTCACGTTAAGGGATTTTGGTCATGAGATTA
TCAAAAAGGATCTTCACCTAGATCCTTTTAAATTAAAAATGAAGTTTTAAATCAATCTAAAGTATATATG
AGTAAACTTGGTCTGACAGTTACCAATGCTTAATCAGTGAGGCACCTATCTCAGCGATCTGTCTATTTCG
TTCATCCATAGTTGCCTGACTCCCCGTCGTGTAGATAACTACGATACGGGAGGGCTTACCATCTGGCCCC
AGTGCTGCAATGATACCGCGAGACCCACGCTCACCGGCTCCAGATTTATCAGCAATAAACCAGCCAGCCG
GAAGGGCCGAGCGCAGAAGTGGTCCTGCAACTTTATCCGCCTCCATCCAGTCTATTAATTGTTGCCGGGA
AGCTAGAGTAAGTAGTTCGCCAGTTAATAGTTTGCGCAACGTTGTTGCCATTGCTACAGGCATCGTGGTG
TCACGCTCGTCGTTTGGTATGGCTTCATTCAGCTCCGGTTCCCAACGATCAAGGCGAGTTACATGATCCC
CCATGTTGTGCAAAAAAGCGGTTAGCTCCTTCGGTCCTCCGATCGTTGTCAGAAGTAAGTTGGCCGCAGT
GTTATCACTCATGGTTATGGCAGCACTGCATAATTCTCTTACTGTCATGCCATCCGTAAGATGCTTTTCT
GTGACTGGTGAGTACTCAACCAAGTCATTCTGAGAATAGTGTATGCGGCGACCGAGTTGCTCTTGCCCGG
CGTCAATACGGGATAATACCGCGCCACATAGCAGAACTTTAAAAGTGCTCATCATTGGAAAACGTTCTTC
GGGGCGAAAACTCTCAAGGATCTTACCGCTGTTGAGATCCAGTTCGATGTAACCCACTCGTGCACCCAAC
TGATCTTCAGCATCTTTTACTTTCACCAGCGTTTCTGGGTGAGCAAAAACAGGAAGGCAAAATGCCGCAA
AAAAGGGAATAAGGGCGACACGGAAATGTTGAATACTCATACTCTTCCTTTTTCAATATTATTGAAGCAT
TTATCAGGGTTATTGTCTCATGAGCGGATACATATTTGAATGTATTTAGAAAAATAAACAAATAGGGGTT
CCGCGCACATTTCCCCGAAAAGTGCCACCTGACGTCTAAGAAACCATTATTATCATGACATTAACCTATA
AAAATAGGCGTATCACGAGGCCCTTTCGTCTCGCGCGTTTCGGTGATGACGGTGAAAACCTCTGACACAT
GCAGCTCCCGGAGACGGTCACAGCTTGTCTGTAAGCGGATGCCGGGAGCAGACAAGCCCGTCAGGGCGCG
TCAGCGGGTGTTGGCGGGTGTCGGGGCTGGCTTAACTATGCGGCATCAGAGCAGATTGTACTGAGAGTGC
ACCATATGCGGTGTGAAATACCGCACAGATGCGTAAGGAGAAAATACCGCATCAGGAAATTGTAAGCGTT
AATATTTTGTTAAAATTCGCGTTAAATTTTTGTTAAATCAGCTCATTTTTTAACCAATAGGCCGAAATCG
GCAAAATCCCTTATAAATCAAAAGAATAGACCGAGATAGGGT
[37 nt withheld, positions 5363-5399]
AAAGAACGTGGACTCCAACGTCAAAGG
[49 nt withheld, positions 5427-5475]
T
[91 nt withheld, positions 5477-5567]
G
[124 nt withheld, positions 5569-5692]
CCATTCGCCATTCAGGCTGCGCAACTGTTGGGAAGGGCGATCGGTGCGGGCCTCTTCGCTATTACGCCAG
CTGGCGAAAGGGGGATGTGCTGCAAGGCGATTAAGTTGGGTAA
Features (pLannotate 1.2.2; 12 found; start..end, strand, type, name):
     58..407     +  promoter       SV40 promoter: SV40 enhancer and early promoter
    438..1010    +  intron         β-globin intron: intron from rabbit β-globin gene
   1065..1083    +  promoter       T7 promoter: promoter for bacteriophage T7 RNA polymerase
   1125..2822    +  CDS            Cspg5: CSPG5_MOUSE - Also known as Caleb, Ngc From Mus musculus (Mouse).
   2855..2976    +  polyA_signal   SV40 poly(A) signal: SV40 polyadenylation signal
   3181..3769    -  rep_origin     ori: high-copy-number ColE1/pMB1/pBR322/pUC origin of replication
   3940..4800    -  CDS            AmpR: β-lactamase; bla; confers resistance to ampicillin, carbenicillin, and related antibiotics
   4801..4905    -  promoter       AmpR promoter: bla
   5000..5035    +  CDS            rop (fragment): Rop protein, which maintains plasmids at low copy number; rop
   5137..5236    +  misc_feature   bom (fragment): basis of mobility region from pBR322
   5264..5692    -  rep_origin     f1 ori (sequence partly withheld): f1 bacteriophage origin of replication; arrow indicates direction of (+) strand synthesis
   5696..48      -  CDS            lacZα (fragment) (across the origin): LacZα fragment of β-galactosidase; lacZ fragment
