[The description below was written by a language model from this plasmid's Addgene catalogue record and pLannotate feature annotations shown in this document.]
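Description:
pSG5-mCALEBlong (aa 1-566) is a mammalian expression plasmid built on the Stratagene pSG5 backbone and carrying the long isoform of mouse chondroitin sulfate proteoglycan 5 (Cspg5, also known as CALEB or neuroglycan C). The sequenced plasmid is about 5.8 kb. It is propagated in E. coli as a high-copy plasmid through a ColE1/pUC-type origin and selected with ampicillin via the β-lactamase gene and its native promoter. An f1 phage origin is also present, which in principle allows single-stranded DNA to be rescued with helper phage. Short remnants of rop, the pBR322 bom region and lacZα are backbone leftovers with no evident functional role. No mammalian selection marker is annotated, so the plasmid appears best suited to transient transfection.

The expression cassette follows the standard pSG5 layout. The SV40 enhancer and early promoter drives transcription through a rabbit β-globin intron, which provides a splicing event that generally improves mRNA processing and expression. This is followed by the Cspg5 coding sequence, annotated as roughly 1.7 kb and consistent with residues 1-566, and then an SV40 polyadenylation signal. A T7 promoter lies between the intron and the insert. It can be used for in vitro transcription of the coding sequence and is the listed sequencing primer site. No epitope tags or reporter fusions are annotated, so the protein appears to be expressed untagged. The restriction sites used for cloning are not recorded. The stated purpose is expression of the mouse CSPG5 long isoform in mammalian cells.
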