Addgene plasmid #89399: pSG5-mCALEBlong (aa 1-566)
Purpose: mammalian expression of mouse CSPG5 long isoform
Depositing lab: Fritz Rathjen. Depositing organization: Max-Delbrueck-Centrum fuer Molekulare Medizin (MDC).
Backbone
  Vector backbone: pSG5
  Backbone manufacturer: Stratagene
  Vector type: Mammalian Expression
Growth in bacteria
  Bacterial resistance: Ampicillin, 100 μg/mL
  Growth temperature: 37°C
  Growth strain: DH5alpha
  Copy number: High Copy
Gene/Insert
  Gene/Insert name: CSPG5 (alt names: Chondroitin Sulfate Proteoglycan 5; CALEB)
  Species: M. musculus (mouse)
  Mutation: aa 1-566
  Entrez Gene: Cspg5 (a.k.a. Caleb, Ngc)
  Promoter: SV40
  Cloning method: Restriction Enzyme; 5′ cloning site unknown (unknown if destroyed); 3′ cloning site unknown (unknown if destroyed)
  Sequencing primers: 5′ T7
Terms and licenses: Academic/Nonprofit Terms; Industry Terms: Not Available to Industry
How to cite: pSG5-mCALEBlong (aa 1-566) was a gift from Fritz Rathjen (Addgene plasmid # 89399 ; http://n2t.net/addgene:89399 ; RRID:Addgene_89399)
